Addgene plasmid #85484: pDule-tfmF A65V S158A
Purpose: Machinery plasmid expressing permissive Mj tfmF synthetase and cognate amber suppressing tRNA
Depositing lab: Ryan Mehl. Depositing organization: Franklin and Marshall College. Publication: Generating permissive site-specific unnatural aminoacyl-tRNA synthetases. Miyake-Stoner SJ, Refakis CA, Hammill JT, Lusic H, Hazen JL, Deiters A, Mehl RA. Biochemistry. 2010 Mar 2;49(8):1667-77. doi: 10.1021/bi901947r. PubMed 20082521.
Backbone
  Vector backbone: pDule
  Backbone size w/o insert (bp): 5400
  Total vector size (bp): 6300
  Vector type: Bacterial Expression
Growth in bacteria
  Bacterial resistance: Tetracycline, 10 μg/mL
  Growth temperature: 37°C
  Growth strain: DH5alpha
  Copy number: Low Copy
Gene/Insert
  Gene/Insert name: tri-fluoromethyl-phenylalanine Mj synthetase A65V S158A (alt name: tfmF A65V S158A)
  Species: Methanocaldococcus jannaschii
  Insert size (bp): 921
  Mutation: Y32V F108W Q109M I159M with 65Val and 158Ala
  Promoter: lpp (constitutive)
  Tag / fusion protein: None
  Cloning method: Restriction Enzyme; 5′ cloning site NcoI (not destroyed); 3′ cloning site KpnI (not destroyed)
  Sequencing primers: 5′ CGTCACTGCGTCTTTTACTG
Terms and licenses: Academic/Nonprofit Terms; Industry Terms: Not Available to Industry
How to cite: pDule-tfmF A65V S158A was a gift from Ryan Mehl (Addgene plasmid # 85484 ; http://n2t.net/addgene:85484 ; RRID:Addgene_85484)
