[The description below was written by a language model from this plasmid's Addgene catalogue record and pLannotate feature annotations shown in this document.]
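Description:
pDule-tfmF A65V S158A is a low-copy bacterial "machinery" plasmid for genetic code expansion in E. coli, built on the pDule backbone and about 6.3 kb in total. It replicates from a p15A origin, which is compatible with ColE1-type plasmids, so it can be co-maintained with a separate expression plasmid carrying the target gene. Selection is by tetracycline, through a full-length TcR efflux gene driven by its own tet promoter.

The payload is an orthogonal aminoacyl-tRNA synthetase/tRNA pair from Methanocaldococcus jannaschii. The roughly 920 bp insert, cloned between NcoI and KpnI, is an untagged variant of the M. jannaschii tyrosyl-tRNA synthetase, which the annotation software recognises as tyrS. It was evolved to accept trifluoromethyl-phenylalanine and carries Y32V, F108W, Q109M and I159M together with valine at position 65 and alanine at 158. The record describes this version as a permissive synthetase. According to the catalogue it is expressed constitutively from the lpp promoter, although that promoter is not annotated in the feature table; an rrnB T1 terminator lies downstream of the gene. Elsewhere on the plasmid, on the opposite strand, is a tRNA gene followed by a short terminator. This corresponds to the cognate amber suppressor tRNA, which decodes UAG stop codons.

The feature table also shows an araC gene with a partial araBAD promoter. Numerous short fragments (lacI, lacZα, CmR, rop, bom, IS1) appear to be leftovers of the backbone's construction, and the record assigns them no function. The plasmid is typically used alongside a gene of interest containing an in-frame amber codon, to incorporate unnatural amino acids site-specifically into proteins.
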