Features (pLannotate 1.2.2; 23 found; start..end, strand, type, name):
     36..79      +  CDS            lacI (fragment): lac repressor; lacI; The lac repressor binds to the lac operator to inhibit transcription in E. coli. This inhibition can be relieved by adding lactose or isopropyl-β-D-thiogalactopyranoside (IPTG).
    194..1111    +  CDS            tyrS: SYY_METJA - Experimental evidence at protein level: Swiss-Prot protein existence level 1. Catalyzes the attachment of tyrosine to tRNA(Tyr) in a two- step reaction: tyrosine is first activated by ATP to form Tyr-AMP and then transferred to the acceptor end of tRNA(Tyr). From Methanocaldococcus jannaschii (strain ATCC 43067 / DSM 2661 / JAL-1 / JCM 10045 / NBRC 100440) (Methanococcus jannaschii).
   1206..1223    +  CDS            capTEV™ (fragment): composite tag for in vivo biotinylation, TEV protease cleavage, and 6xHis tagging
   1330..1445    +  ncRNA          5S rRNA: Accession: RF00001 - 5S ribosomal RNA
   1449..1535    +  terminator     rrnB T1 terminator: Escherichia coli rrnB; transcription terminator T1 from the E. coli rrnB gene
   1544..1614    +  mobile_element IS1 (fragment): prokaryotic transposable element IS1
   1733..1788    -  rep_origin     RSF ori (fragment): Plasmids containing the RSF 1030 origin of replication can be propagated in E. coli cells that contain additional plasmids with compatible origins.
   1876..2421    -  rep_origin     p15A ori: Plasmids containing the medium-copy-number p15A origin of replication can be propagated in E. coli cells that contain a second plasmid with the ColE1 origin.
   2533..2561    +  promoter       tet promoter: E. coli promoter for tetracycline efflux protein gene
   2609..3799    +  CDS            TcR: tetracycline efflux protein; tet; confers resistance to tetracycline
   3954..4051    +  CDS            TcR (fragment): tetracycline efflux protein; tet; confers resistance to tetracycline
   4051..4138    -  CDS            lacZα (fragment): LacZα fragment of β-galactosidase; lacZ fragment
   4146..4175    -  terminator     bacterial terminator (fragment): putative bacterial transcription terminator
   4184..4257    -  ncRNA          tRNA: Accession: RF00005 - tRNA
   4354..4397    -  CDS            lacI (fragment): lac repressor; lacI; The lac repressor binds to the lac operator to inhibit transcription in E. coli. This inhibition can be relieved by adding lactose or isopropyl-β-D-thiogalactopyranoside (IPTG).
   4457..4550    +  CDS            TcR (fragment): tetracycline efflux protein; tet; confers resistance to tetracycline
   4547..4604    -  CDS            TcR (fragment): tetracycline efflux protein; tet; confers resistance to tetracycline
   4591..4689    +  CDS            YPB2_ECOLX (fragment): Protein predicted: Swiss-Prot protein existence level 4. From Escherichia coli.
   4987..5016    -  CDS            CmR (fragment): chloramphenicol acetyltransferase confers resistance to chloramphenicol
   5017..5035    -  misc_feature   bom (fragment): basis of mobility region from pBR322
   5137..5177    -  CDS            rop (fragment): Rop protein, which maintains plasmids at low copy number; rop
   5299..6177    -  CDS            araC: L-arabinose regulatory protein; araC
   6204..6287    +  promoter       araBAD promoter (fragment): araBAD; promoter of the L-arabinose operon of E. coli; the araC regulatory gene is transcribed in the opposite direction (Guzman et al., 1995)
>Addgene plasmid #85484 | pDule-tfmF A65V S158A | addgene full sequence | sequence record 169864 | Addgene NGS Result
AACTCAGAATAAGAAATGAGGCCGCTCATGGCGTTCTGTTGCCCGTCTCACCGGTGAAAAGAAAAACAAC
CCTGGCGCCGCTTCTTTGAGCGAACGATCAAAAATAAGTGGCGCCCCATCAAAAAAATATTCTCAACATA
AAAAACTTTGTGTAATACTTGTAACGCTGAGTTTACGCTTTGAGGAATCCCCCATGGACGAATTTGAAAT
GATAAAGAGAAACACATCTGAAATTATCAGCGAGGAAGAGTTAAGAGAGGTTTTAAAAAAAGATGAAAAA
TCTGCTGTGATAGGTTTTGAACCAAGTGGTAAAATACATTTAGGGCATTATCTCCAAATAAAAAAGATGA
TTGATTTACAAAATGCTGGATTTGATATAATTATAGTGTTGGCTGATTTACATGCCTATTTAAACCAGAA
AGGAGAGTTGGATGAGATTAGAAAAATAGGAGATTATAACAAAAAAGTTTTTGAAGCAATGGGGTTAAAG
GCAAAATATGTTTATGGAAGTGAATGGATGCTTGATAAGGATTATACACTGAATGTCTATAGATTGGCTT
TAAAAACTACCTTAAAAAGAGCAAGAAGGAGTATGGAACTTATAGCAAGAGAGGATGAAAATCCAAAGGT
TGCTGAAGTTATCTATCCAATAATGCAGGTTAATGCGATGCATTATCTTGGCGTTGATGTTGCAGTTGGA
GGGATGGAGCAGAGAAAAATACACATGTTAGCAAGGGAGCTTTTACCAAAAAAGGTTGTTTGTATTCACA
ACCCTGTCTTAACGGGTTTGGATGGAGAAGGAAAGATGAGTTCTTCAAAAGGGAATTTTATAGCTGTTGA
TGACTCTCCAGAAGAGATTAGGGCTAAGATAAAGAAAGCATACTGCCCAGCTGGAGTTGTTGAAGGAAAT
CCAATAATGGAGATAGCTAAATACTTCCTTGAATATCCTTTAACCATAAAAAGGCCAGAAAAATTTGGTG
GAGATTTGACAGTTAATAGCTATGAGGAGTTAGAGAGTTTATTTAAAAATAAGGAATTGCATCCAATGCG
TTTAAAAAATGCTGTAGCTGAAGAACTTATAAAGATTTTAGAGCCAATTAGAAAGAGATTATAACTGCAG
TTTCAAACGGGTACCATATGGGAATTCGAAGCTTGGGCCCGAACAAAAACTCATCTCAGAAGAGGATCTG
AATAGCGCCGTCGACCATCATCATCATCATCATTGAGTTTAAACGGTCTCCAGCTTGGCTGTTTTGGCGG
ATGAGAGAAGATTTTCAGCCTGATACAGATTAAATCAGAACGCAGAAGCGGTCTGATAAAACAGAATTTG
CCTGGCGGCAGTAGCGCGGTGGTCCCACCTGACCCCATGCCGAACTCAGAAGTGAAACGCCGTAGCGCCG
ATGGTAGTGTGGGGTCTCCCCATGCGAGAGTAGGGAACTGCCAGGCATCAAATAAAACGAAAGGCTCAGT
CGAAAGACTGGGCCTTTCGTTTTATCTGTTGTTTGTCGGTGAACGCTCTCCTGAGTAGGACAAATCCGCC
GGGAGCTGTCCCTCCTGTTCAGCTACTGACGGGGTGGTGCGTAACGGCAAAAGCACCGCCGGACATCAGC
GCTAGCGGAGTGTATACTGGCTTACTATGTTGGCACTGATGAGGGTGTCAGTGAAGTGCTTCATGTGGCA
GGAGAAAAAAGGCTGCACCGGTGCGTCAGCAGAATATGTGATACAGGATATATTCCGCTTCCTCGCTCAC
TGACTCGCTACGCTCGGTCGTTCGACTGCGGCGAGCGGAAATGGCTTACGAACGGGGCGGAGATTTCCTG
GAAGATGCCAGGAAGATACTTAACAGGGAAGTGAGAGGGCCGCGGCAAAGCCGTTTTTCCATAGGCTCCG
CCCCCCTGACAAGCATCACGAAATCTGACGCTCAAATCAGTGGTGGCGAAACCCGACAGGACTATAAAGA
TACCAGGCGTTTCCCCCTGGCGGCTCCCTCGTGCGCTCTCCTGTTCCTGCCTTTCGGTTTACCGGTGTCA
TTCCGCTGTTATGGCCGCGTTTGTCTCATTCCACGCCTGACACTCAGTTCCGGGTAGGCAGTTCGCTCCA
AGCTGGACTGTATGCACGAACCCCCCGTTCAGTCCGACCGCTGCGCCTTATCCGGTAACTATCGTCTTGA
GTCCAACCCGGAAAGACATGCAAAAGCACCACTGGCAGCAGCCACTGGTAATTGATTTAGAGGAGTTAGT
CTTGAAGTCATGCGCCGGTTAAGGCTAAACTGAAAGGACAAGTTTTGGTGACTGCGCTCCTCCAAGCCAG
TTACCTCGGTTCAAAGAGTTGGTAGCTCAGAGAACCTTCGAAAAACCGCCCTGCAAGGCGGTTTTTTCGT
TTTCAGAGCAAGAGATTACGCGCAGACCAAAACGATCTCAAGAAGATCATCTTATTAATCAGATAAAATA
TTTCTAGATTTCAGTGCAATTTATCTCTTCAAATGTAGCACCTGAAGTCAGCCCCATACGATATAAGTTG
TAATTCTCATGTTTGACAGCTTATCATCGATAAGCTTTAATGCGGTAGTTTATCACAGTTAAATTGCTAA
CGCAGTCAGGCACCGTGTATGAAATCTAACAATGCGCTCATCGTCATCCTCGGCACCGTCACCCTGGATG
CTGTAGGCATAGGCTTGGTTATGCCGGTACTGCCGGGCCTCTTGCGGGATATCGTCCATTCCGACAGCAT
CGCCAGTCACTATGGCGTGCTGCTAGCGCTATATGCGTTGATGCAATTTCTATGCGCACCCGTTCTCGGA
GCACTGTCCGACCGCTTTGGCCGCCGCCCAGTCCTGCTCGCTTCGCTACTTGGAGCCACTATCGACTACG
CGATCATGGCGACCACACCCGTCCTGTGGATCCTCTACGCCGGACGCATCGTGGCCGGCATCACCGGCGC
CACAGGTGCGGTTGCTGGCGCCTATATCGCCGACATCACCGATGGGGAAGATCGGGCTCGCCACTTCGGG
CTCATGAGCGCTTGTTTCGGCGTGGGTATGGTGGCAGGCCCCGTGGCCGGGGGACTGTTGGGCGCCATCT
CCTTGCATGCACCATTCCTTGCGGCGGCGGTGCTCAACGGCCTCAACCTACTACTGGGCTGCTTCCTAAT
GCAGGAGTCGCATAAGGGAGAGCGTCGACCGATGCCCTTGAGAGCCTTCAACCCAGTCAGCTCCTTCCGG
TGGGCGCGGGGCATGACTATCGTCGCCGCACTTATGACTGTCTTCTTTATCATGCAACTCGTAGGACAGG
TGCCGGCAGCGCTCTGGGTCATTTTCGGCGAGGACCGCTTTCGCTGGAGCGCGACGATGATCGGCCTGTC
GCTTGCGGTATTCGGAATCTTGCACGCCCTCGCTCAAGCCTTCGTCACTGGTCCCGCCACCAAACGTTTC
GGCGAGAAGCAGGCCATTATCGCCGGCATGGCGGCCGACGCGCTGGGCTACGTCTTGCTGGCGTTCGCGA
CGCGAGGCTGGATGGCCTTCCCCATTATGATTCTTCTCGCTTCCGGCGGCATCGGGATGCCCGCGTTGCA
GGCCATGCTGTCCAGGCAGGTAGATGACGACCATCAGGGACAGCTTCAAGGATCGCTCGCGGCTCTTACC
AGCCTAACTTCGATCATTGGACCGCTGATCGTCACGGCGATTTATGCCGCCTCGGCGAGCACATGGAACG
GGTTGGCATGGATTGTAGGCGCCGCCCTATACCTTGTCTGCCTCCCCGCGTTGCGTCGCGGTGCATGGAG
CCGGGCCACCTCGACCTGAATGGAAGCCGGCGGCACCTCGCTAACGGATTCACCACTCCAAGAATTGGAG
CCAATCAATTCTTGCGGAGAACTGTGAATGCGCAAACCAACCCTTGGCAGAACATATCCATCGCGTCCGC
CATCTCCAGCAGCCGCACGCGGCGCATCTCGGGCTCCTTGCATGCACCATTCCTTGCGGCGGCGGTGCTC
AACGGCCTCAACCTACTACTGGGCTGCTTCCTAATGCAGGAGTCGCATAAGGGAGAGCGTCTGGCGAAAG
GGGGATGTGCTGCAAGGCGATTAAGTTGGGTAACGCCAGGGTTTTCCCAGTCACGACGTTGTAAAACGAC
GGCCAGTGCCAAGCTTAAAAAAAATCCTTAGCTTTCGCTAAGGATCTGCAGTGGTCCGGCGGGCCGGATT
TGAACCAGCGCCATGCGGATTTAGAGTCCGCCGTTCTGCCCTGCTGAACTACCGCCGGGAATTCAGCGTT
ACAAGTATTACACAAAGTTTTTTATGTTGAGAATATTTTTTTGATGGGGCGCCACTTATTTTTGATCGTT
CGCTCAAAGAAGCGGCGCCAGGGTTGTTTTTCTTTTCACCAGTGAGACGGGCAACAGAACGCCATGAGCG
GCCTCATTTCTTATTCTGAGTTACAACAGTCCGCACCGCTGCCGGTAGCTCCTTCCGGTGGGCGCGGGGC
ATGACTATCGTCGCCGCACTTATGACTGTCTTCTTTATCATGCAACTCGTAGGACAGGTGCCGGCAGCGC
CCAACAGTCCCCCGGCCACGGGGCCTGCCACCATACCCACGCCGAAACAAGCGCCCTGCACCATTATGTT
CCGGATCTGCATCGCAGGATGCTGCTGGCTACCCTGTGGAACACCTACATCTGTATTAACGAAGCGCTAA
CCGTTTTTATCATGCTCTGGGAGGCAGAATAAATGATCATATCGTCAATTATTACCTCCACGGGGAGAGC
CTGAGCAAACTGGCCTCAGGCATTTGAGAAGCACACGGTCACACTGCTTCCGGTAGTCAATAAACCGGTA
AACCAGCAATAGACATAAGCGGCTATTTAACGACCCTGCCCTGAACCGACGACCGGGTCGAATTTGCTTT
CGAATTTCTGCCATTCATCCGCTTATTATCACTTATTCAGGCGTAGCAACCAGGCGTTTAAGGGCACCAA
TAACTGCCTTAAAAAAATTACGCCCCGCCCTGCCACTCATCGCAGTTGACTGGGTCATGGCTGCGCCCCG
ACACCCGCCAACACCCGCTGACGCGCCCTGACGGGCTTGTCTGCTCCCGGCATCCGCTTACAGACAAGCT
GTGACCGTCTCCGGGAGCTGCATGTGTCAGAGGTTTTCACCGTCATCACCGAAACGCGCGAGGCAGCAGA
TCAATTCGCGCGCGAAGGCGAAGCGGCATGCATAATGTGCCTGTCAAATGGACGAAGCAGGGATTCTGCA
AACCCTATGCTACTCCGTCAAGCCGTCAATTGTCTGATTCGTTACCAATTATGACAACTTGACGGCTACA
TCATTCACTTTTTCTTCACAACCGGCACGGAACTCGCTCGGGCTGGCCCCGGTGCATTTTTTAAATACCC
GCGAGAAATAGAGTTGATCGTCAAAACCAACATTGCGACCGACGGTGGCGATAGGCATCCGGGTGGTGCT
CAAAAGCAGCTTCGCCTGGCTGATACGTTGGTCCTCGCGCCAGCTTAAGACGCTAATCCCTAACTGCTGG
CGGAAAAGATGTGACAGACGCGACGGCGACAAGCAAACATGCTGTGCGACGCTGGCGATATCAAAATTGC
TGTCTGCCAGGTGATCGCTGATGTACTGACAAGCCTCGCGTACCCGATTATCCATCGGTGGATGGAGCGA
CTCGTTAATCGCTTCCATGCGCCGCAGTAACAATTGCTCAAGCAGATTTATCGCCAGCAGCTCCGAATAG
CGCCCTTCCCCTTGCCCGGCGTTAATGATTTGCCCAAACAGGTCGCTGAAATGCGGCTGGTGCGCTTCAT
CCGGGCGAAAGAACCCCGTATTGGCAAATATTGACGGCCAGTTAAGCCATTCATGCCAGTAGGCGCGCGG
ACGAAAGTAAACCCACTGGTGATACCATTCGCGAGCCTCCGGATGACGACCGTAGTGATGAATCTCTCCT
GGCGGGAACAGCAAAATATCACCCGGTCGGCAAACAAATTCTCGTCCCTGATTTTTCACCACCCCCTGAC
CGCGAATGGTGAGATTGAGAATATAACCTTTCATTCCCAGCGGTCGGTCGATAAAAAAATCGAGATAACC
GTTGGCCTCAATCGGCGTTAAACCCGCCACCAGATGGGCATTAAACGAGTATCCCGGCAGCAGGGGATCA
TTTTGCGCTTCAGCCATACTTTTCATACTCCCGCCATTCAGAGAAGAAACCAATTGTCCATATTGCATCA
GACATTGCCGTCACTGCGTCTTTTACTGGCTCTTCTCGCTAACCAAACCGGTAACCCGGGACCAAGTTTA
CTCATATATACGGACAGCGGTGCGGACTGTTGT
